>Addgene plasmid #101692 | pUPD-SOD2MTS (12) | addgene full sequence | sequence record 213443 | Addgene NGS Result
TCACGCTGTAGGTATCTCAGTTCGGTGTAGGTCGTTCGCTCCAAGCTGGGCTGTGTGCACGAACCCCCCG
TTCAGCCCGACCGCTGCGCCTTATCCGGTAACTATCGTCTTGAGTCCAACCCGGTAAGACACGACTTATC
GCCACTGGCAGCAGCCACTGGTAACAGGATTAGCAGAGCGAGGTATGTAGGCGGTGCTACAGAGTTCTTG
AAGTGGTGGCCTAACTACGGCTACACTAGAAGAACAGTATTTGGTATCTGCGCTCTGCTGAAGCCAGTTA
CCTTCGGAAAAAGAGTTGGTAGCTCTTGATCCGGCAAACAAACCACCGCTGGTAGCGGTGGTTTTTTTGT
TTGCAAGCAGCAGATTACGCGCAGAAAAAAAGGATCTCAAGAAGATCCTTTGATCTTTTCTACGGGGTCT
GACGCTCAGTGGAACGAAAACTCACGTTAAGGGATTTTGGTCATGAGATTATCAAAAAGGATCTTCACCT
AGATCCTTTTAAATTAAAAATGAAGTTTTAAATCAATCTAAAGTATATATGAGTAAACTTGGTCTGACAG
TTACCAATGCTTAATCAGTGAGGCACCTATCTCAGCGATCTGTCTATTTCGTTCATCCATAGTTGCCTGA
CTCCCCGTCGTGTAGATAACTACGATACGGGAGGGCTTACCATCTGGCCCCAGTGCTGCAATGATACCGC
GCGACCCACGCTCACCGGCTCCAGATTTATCAGCAATAAACCAGCCAGCCGGAAGGGCCGAGCGCAGAAG
TGGTCCTGCAACTTTATCCGCCTCCATCCAGTCTATTAATTGTTGCCGGGAAGCTAGAGTAAGTAGTTCG
CCAGTTAATAGTTTGCGCAACGTTGTTGCCATTGCTACAGGCATCGTGGTGTCACGCTCGTCGTTTGGTA
TGGCTTCATTCAGCTCCGGTTCCCAACGATCAAGGCGAGTTACATGATCCCCCATGTTGTGCAAAAAAGC
GGTTAGCTCCTTCGGTCCTCCGATCGTTGTCAGAAGTAAGTTGGCCGCAGTGTTATCACTCATGGTTATG
GCAGCACTGCATAATTCTCTTACTGTCATGCCATCCGTAAGATGCTTTTCTGTGACTGGTGAGTACTCAA
CCAAGTCATTCTGAGAATAGTGTATGCGGCGACCGAGTTGCTCTTGCCCGGCGTCAATACGGGATAATAC
CGCGCCACATAGCAGAACTTTAAAAGTGCTCATCATTGGAAAACGTTCTTCGGGGCGAAAACTCTCAAGG
ATCTTACCGCTGTTGAGATCCAGTTCGATGTAACCCACTCGTGCACCCAACTGATCTTCAGCATCTTTTA
CTTTCACCAGCGTTTCTGGGTGAGCAAAAACAGGAAGGCAAAATGCCGCAAAAAAGGGAATAAGGGCGAC
ACGGAAATGTTGAATACTCATACTCTTCCTTTTTCAATATTATTGAAGCATTTATCAGGGTTATTGTCTC
ATGAGCGGATACATATTTGAATGTATTTAGAAAAATAAACAAATAGGGGTTCCGCGCACATTTCCCCGAA
AAGTGCCACCTGATGCGGTGTGAAATACCGCACAGATGCGTAAGGAGAAAATACCGCATCAGGAAATTGT
AAGCGTTAATATTTTGTTAAAATTCGCGTTAAATTTTTGTTAAATCAGCTCATTTTTTAACCAATAGGCC
GAAATCGGCAAAATCCCTTATAAATCAAAAGAATAGACCGAGATAGGGT
[37 nt withheld, positions 1730-1766]
AAAGAACGTGGACTCCAACGTCAAAGGGCGAAAAACCGTCTATCAGGGCGCTGGCCCACTACGTGAACCA
TCACCCT
[91 nt withheld, positions 1844-1934]
G
[124 nt withheld, positions 1936-2059]
CCATTCGCCATTCAGGCTGCGCAACTGTTGGGAAGGGCGATCGGTGCGGGCCTCTTCGCTATTACGCCAG
CTGGCGAAAGGGGGATGTGCTGCAAGGCGATTAAGTTGGGTAACGCCAGGGTTTTCCCAGTCACGACGTT
GTAAAACGACGGCCAGTGAATTGTAATACGACTCACTATAGGGCGAATTGGGCCCGACGTCGCATGCTCC
CGGCCGCCATGGCGGCCGCGGGAATTCGATTGGGCGATGAGTGGTCTCGCCATGTTCGCTAAGACCGCTG
CTGCTAACTTAACTAAAAAGGGTGGTTTGTCATTGTTGAGTATGTTCGCCAAGACCGCCGCCGCAAATTT
GACCAAAAAGTGTGGTTTATCATTGTTATCTAGCGGCCGCTCAATGCGAGACCACTCATCGCCCAATCAC
TAGTGAATTCGCGGCCGCCTGCAGGTCGACCATATGGGAGAGCTCCCAACGCGTTGGATGCATAGCTTGA
GTATTCTATAGTGTCACCTAAATAGCTTGGCGTAATCATGGTCATAGCTGTTTCCTGTGTGAAATTGTTA
TCCGCTCACAATTCCACACAACATACGAGCCGGAAGCATAAAGTGTAAAGCCTGGGGTGCCTAATGAGTG
AGCTAACTCACATTAATTGCGTTGCGCTCACTGCCCGCTTTCCAGTCGGGAAACCTGTCGTGCCAGCTGC
ATTAATGAATCGGCCAACGCGCGGGGAGAGGCGGTTTGCGTATTGGGCGCTCTTCCGCTTCCTCGCTCAC
TGACTCGCTGCGCTCGGTCGTTCGGCTGCGGCGAGCGGTATCAGCTCACTCAAAGGCGGTAATACGGTTA
TCCACAGAATCAGGGGATAACGCAGGAAAGAACATGTGAGCAAAAGGCCAGCAAAAGGCCAGGAACCGTA
AAAAGGCCGCGTTGCTGGCGTTTTTCCATAGGCTCCGCCCCCCTGACGAGCATCACAAAAATCGACGCTC
AAGTCAGAGGTGGCGAAACCCGACAGGACTATAAAGATACCAGGCGTTTCCCCCTGGAAGCTCCCTCGTG
CGCTCTCCTGTTCCGACCCTGCCGCTTACCGGATACCTGTCCGCCTTTCTCCCTTCGGGAAGCGTGGCGC
TTTCTCATAGC
Features (pLannotate 1.2.2; 13 found; start..end, strand, type, name):
    561..1421    -  CDS            AmpR: β-lactamase; bla; confers resistance to ampicillin, carbenicillin, and related antibiotics
   1422..1526    -  promoter       AmpR promoter: bla
   1553..1603    +  misc_feature   bom (fragment): basis of mobility region from pBR322
   1604..2059    -  rep_origin     f1 ori (sequence partly withheld): f1 bacteriophage origin of replication; arrow indicates direction of (+) strand synthesis
   2063..2220    -  CDS            lacZα (fragment): LacZα fragment of β-galactosidase; lacZ fragment
   2223..2241    +  promoter       T7 promoter: promoter for bacteriophage T7 RNA polymerase
   2480..2542    -  CDS            VESPI_VESMG (fragment): Experimental evidence at protein level: Swiss-Prot protein existence level 1. Shows contractile activity on isolated ileum smooth muscle. From Vespa magnifica (Hornet).
   2554..2572    -  promoter       SP6 promoter: promoter for bacteriophage SP6 RNA polymerase
   2614..2630    -  protein_bind   lac operator: The lac repressor binds to the lac operator to inhibit transcription in E. coli. This inhibition can be relieved by adding lactose or isopropyl-β-D-thiogalactopyranoside (IPTG). lac repressor encoded by lacI
   2638..2668    -  promoter       lac promoter: promoter for the E. coli lac operon
   2683..2704    -  protein_bind   CAP binding site: CAP binding activates transcription in the presence of cAMP. E. coli catabolite activator protein
   2717..2809    -  CDS            lacI (fragment): lac repressor; lacI; The lac repressor binds to the lac operator to inhibit transcription in E. coli. This inhibition can be relieved by adding lactose or isopropyl-β-D-thiogalactopyranoside (IPTG).
   2992..390     -  rep_origin     ori (across the origin): high-copy-number ColE1/pMB1/pBR322/pUC origin of replication
