[The description below was written by a language model from this plasmid's Addgene catalogue record and pLannotate feature annotations shown in this document.]
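Description:
pUPD-SOD2MTS (12) is a GoldenBraid "domestication" (entry-level part) plasmid of about 3.2 kb. It stores a single standardized DNA part rather than a complete expression unit. Although it is catalogued under yeast expression, the annotated features are all bacterial cloning elements. These comprise a high-copy ColE1/pUC-type origin for propagation in E. coli, a β-lactamase gene with its own promoter for ampicillin selection, and an f1 phage origin. There is also a lac promoter/operator region with a CAP binding site and a lacZα fragment. This fragment is the remnant of a blue/white screening cassette interrupted at the cloning site. T7 and SP6 promoters flank that site. No yeast origin, yeast marker or yeast promoter is annotated, so the plasmid appears to serve as a part donor rather than being used directly in yeast.

The insert is the mitochondrial targeting sequence (MTS) of the Saccharomyces cerevisiae manganese superoxide dismutase SOD2 (YHR008C). It is flanked by the four-nucleotide overhang codes CCAT and AATG, which define its position in the GoldenBraid assembly grammar as an N-terminal signal placed just upstream of a coding sequence. The feature table does not annotate the MTS itself. The short "hornet peptide" hit between the T7 and SP6 promoters lies in the insert region and is most likely a spurious similarity match. The plasmid belongs to a toolkit adapting GoldenBraid modular cloning to yeast. There the part would be combined with promoter, coding sequence and terminator modules by Type IIS restriction-ligation to build transcriptional units that direct heterologous proteins into yeast mitochondria.
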