Addgene plasmid #101692: pUPD-SOD2MTS (12)
Purpose: SOD2MTS in domestication vector
Depositing lab: Elena Caro Bernat. Depositing organization: Centro de Biotecnología y Genómica de Plantas (UPM/INIA). Publication: Adaptation of the GoldenBraid modular cloning system and creation of a toolkit for the expression of heterologous proteins in yeast mitochondria. Perez-Gonzalez A, Kniewel R, Veldhuizen M, Verma HK, Navarro-Rodriguez M, Rubio LM, Caro E. BMC Biotechnol. 2017 Nov 13;17(1):80. doi: 10.1186/s12896-017-0393-y. PubMed 29132331.
Backbone
  Vector backbone: pUPD
  Vector type: Yeast Expression
Growth in bacteria
  Bacterial resistance: Ampicillin, 100 μg/mL
  Growth temperature: 37°C
  Growth strain: DH5alpha
  Copy number: Unknown
Gene/Insert
  Gene/Insert name: CCAT-[MTS from S. cerevisiae Superoxide dismutase [Mn] (YHR008C)]-AATG
Terms and licenses: Academic/Nonprofit Terms; Industry Terms: Not Available to Industry
How to cite: pUPD-SOD2MTS (12) was a gift from Elena Caro Bernat (Addgene plasmid # 101692 ; http://n2t.net/addgene:101692 ; RRID:Addgene_101692)
