>Addgene plasmid #101692 | pUPD-SOD2MTS (12) | depositor partial sequence | sequence record 191980 | SOD2MTS
GTTCGCTAAGACCGCTGCTGCTAACTTAACTAAAAAGGGTGGTTTGTCATTGTTGAGTATGTTCGCCAAG
ACCGCCGCCGCAAATTTGACCAAAAAGTGTGGTTTATCATTGTTATCTAGCGGCCGCTC
